>Addgene plasmid #194546 | pET-45b-mCherry-NPM1 | addgene full sequence | sequence record 385330 | Addgene NGS Result
TGGCGAATGGG
[124 nt withheld, positions 12-135]
C
[91 nt withheld, positions 137-227]
A
[49 nt withheld, positions 229-277]
CCTTTGACGTTGGAGTCCACGTTCTTT
[37 nt withheld, positions 305-341]
ACCCTATCTCGGTCTATTCTTTTGATTTATAAGGGATTTTGCCGATTTCGGCCTATTGGTTAAAAAATGA
GCTGATTTAACAAAAATTTAACGCGAATTTTAACAAAATATTAACGTTTACAATTTCTGGCGGCACGATG
GCATGAGATTATCAAAAAGGATCTTCACCTAGATCCTTTTAAATTAAAAATGAAGTTTTAAATCAATCTA
AAGTATATATGAGTAAACTTGGTCTGACAGTTACCAATGCTTAATCAGTGAGGCACCTATCTCAGCGATC
TGTCTATTTCGTTCATCCATAGTTGCCTGACTCCCCGTCGTGTAGATAACTACGATACGGGAGGGCTTAC
CATCTGGCCCCAGTGCTGCAATGATACCGCGAGACCCACGCTCACCGGCTCCAGATTTATCAGCAATAAA
CCAGCCAGCCGGAAGGGCCGAGCGCAGAAGTGGTCCTGCAACTTTATCCGCCTCCATCCAGTCTATTAAT
TGTTGCCGGGAAGCTAGAGTAAGTAGTTCGCCAGTTAATAGTTTGCGCAACGTTGTTGCCATTGCTACAG
GCATCGTGGTGTCACGCTCGTCGTTTGGTATGGCTTCATTCAGCTCCGGTTCCCAACGATCAAGGCGAGT
TACATGATCCCCCATGTTGTGCAAAAAAGCGGTTAGCTCCTTCGGTCCTCCGATCGTTGTCAGAAGTAAG
TTGGCCGCAGTGTTATCACTCATGGTTATGGCAGCACTGCATAATTCTCTTACTGTCATGCCATCCGTAA
GATGCTTTTCTGTGACTGGTGAGTACTCAACCAAGTCATTCTGAGAATAGTGTATGCGGCGACCGAGTTG
CTCTTGCCCGGCGTCAATACGGGATAATACCGCGCCACATAGCAGAACTTTAAAAGTGCTCATCATTGGA
AAACGTTCTTCGGGGCGAAAACTCTCAAGGATCTTACCGCTGTTGAGATCCAGTTCGATGTAACCCACTC
GTGCACCCAACTGATCTTCAGCATCTTTTACTTTCACCAGCGTTTCTGGGTGAGCAAAAACAGGAAGGCA
AAATGCCGCAAAAAAGGGAATAAGGGCGACACGGAAATGTTGAATACTCATACTCTTCCTTTTTCAATCA
TGATTGAAGCATTTATCAGGGTTATTGTCTCATGAGCGGATACATATTTGAATGTATTTAGAAAAATAAA
CAAATAGGTCATGACCAAAATCCCTTAACGTGAGTTTTCGTTCCACTGAGCGTCAGACCCCGTAGAAAAG
ATCAAAGGATCTTCTTGAGATCCTTTTTTTCTGCGCGTAATCTGCTGCTTGCAAACAAAAAAACCACCGC
TACCAGCGGTGGTTTGTTTGCCGGATCAAGAGCTACCAACTCTTTTTCCGAAGGTAACTGGCTTCAGCAG
AGCGCAGATACCAAATACTGTCCTTCTAGTGTAGCCGTAGTTAGGCCACCACTTCAAGAACTCTGTAGCA
CCGCCTACATACCTCGCTCTGCTAATCCTGTTACCAGTGGCTGCTGCCAGTGGCGATAAGTCGTGTCTTA
CCGGGTTGGACTCAAGACGATAGTTACCGGATAAGGCGCAGCGGTCGGGCTGAACGGGGGGTTCGTGCAC
ACAGCCCAGCTTGGAGCGAACGACCTACACCGAACTGAGATACCTACAGCGTGAGCTATGAGAAAGCGCC
ACGCTTCCCGAAGGGAGAAAGGCGGACAGGTATCCGGTAAGCGGCAGGGTCGGAACAGGAGAGCGCACGA
GGGAGCTTCCAGGGGGAAACGCCTGGTATCTTTATAGTCCTGTCGGGTTTCGCCACCTCTGACTTGAGCG
TCGATTTTTGTGATGCTCGTCAGGGGGGCGGAGCCTATGGAAAAACGCCAGCAACGCGGCCTTTTTACGG
TTCCTGGCCTTTTGCTGGCCTTTTGCTCACATGTTCTTTCCTGCGTTATCCCCTGATTCTGTGGATAACC
GTATTACCGCCTTTGAGTGAGCTGATACCGCTCGCCGCAGCCGAACGACCGAGCGCAGCGAGTCAGTGAG
CGAGGAAGCGGAAGAGCGCCTGATGCGGTATTTTCTCCTTACGCATCTGTGCGGTATTTCACACCGCAAT
GGTGCACTCTCAGTACAATCTGCTCTGATGCCGCATAGTTAAGCCAGTATACACTCCGCTATCGCTACGT
GACTGGGTCATGGCTGCGCCCCGACACCCGCCAACACCCGCTGACGCGCCCTGACGGGCTTGTCTGCTCC
CGGCATCCGCTTACAGACAAGCTGTGACCGTCTCCGGGAGCTGCATGTGTCAGAGGTTTTCACCGTCATC
ACCGAAACGCGCGAGGCAGCTGCGGTAAAGCTCATCAGCGTGGTCGTGAAGCGATTCACAGATGTCTGCC
TGTTCATCCGCGTCCAGCTCGTTGAGTTTCTCCAGAAGCGTTAATGTCTGGCTTCTGATAAAGCGGGCCA
TGTTAAGGGCGGTTTTTTCCTGTTTGGTCACTGATGCCTCCGTGTAAGGGGGATTTCTGTTCATGGGGGT
AATGATACCGATGAAACGAGAGAGGATGCTCACGATACGGGTTACTGATGATGAACATGCCCGGTTACTG
GAACGTTGTGAGGGTAAACAACTGGCGGTATGGATGCGGCGGGACCAGAGAAAAATCACTCAGGGTCAAT
GCCAGCGCTTCGTTAATACAGATGTAGGTGTTCCACAGGGTAGCCAGCAGCATCCTGCGATGCAGATCCG
GAACATAATGGTGCAGGGCGCTGACTTCCGCGTTTCCAGACTTTACGAAACACGGAAACCGAAGACCATT
CATGTTGTTGCTCAGGTCGCAGACGTTTTGCAGCAGCAGTCGCTTCACGTTCGCTCGCGTATCGGTGATT
CATTCTGCTAACCAGTAAGGCAACCCCGCCAGCCTAGCCGGGTCCTCAACGACAGGAGCACGATCATGCT
AGTCATGCCCCGCGCCCACCGGAAGGAGCTGACTGGGTTGAAGGCTCTCAAGGGCATCGGTCGAGATCCC
GGTGCCTAATGAGTGAGCTAACTTACATTAATTGCGTTGCGCTCACTGCCCGCTTTCCAGTCGGGAAACC
TGTCGTGCCAGCTGCATTAATGAATCGGCCAACGCGCGGGGAGAGGCGGTTTGCGTATTGGGCGCCAGGG
TGGTTTTTCTTTTCACCAGTGAGACGGGCAACAGCTGATTGCCCTTCACCGCCTGGCCCTGAGAGAGTTG
CAGCAAGCGGTCCACGCTGGTTTGCCCCAGCAGGCGAAAATCCTGTTTGATGGTGGTTAACGGCGGGATA
TAACATGAGCTGTCTTCGGTATCGTCGTATCCCACTACCGAGATGTCCGCACCAACGCGCAGCCCGGACT
CGGTAATGGCGCGCATTGCGCCCAGCGCCATCTGATCGTTGGCAACCAGCATCGCAGTGGGAACGATGCC
CTCATTCAGCATTTGCATGGTTTGTTGAAAACCGGACATGGCACTCCAGTCGCCTTCCCGTTCCGCTATC
GGCTGAATTTGATTGCGAGTGAGATATTTATGCCAGCCAGCCAGACGCAGACGCGCCGAGACAGAACTTA
ATGGGCCCGCTAACAGCGCGATTTGCTGGTGACCCAATGCGACCAGATGCTCCACGCCCAGTCGCGTACC
GTCTTCATGGGAGAAAATAATACTGTTGATGGGTGTCTGGTCAGAGACATCAAGAAATAACGCCGGAACA
TTAGTGCAGGCAGCTTCCACAGCAATGGCATCCTGGTCATCCAGCGGATAGTTAATGATCAGCCCACTGA
CGCGTTGCGCGAGAAGATTGTGCACCGCCGCTTTACAGGCTTCGACGCCGCTTCGTTCTACCATCGACAC
CACCACGCTGGCACCCAGTTGATCGGCGCGAGATTTAATCGCCGCGACAATTTGCGACGGCGCGTGCAGG
GCCAGACTGGAGGTGGCAACGCCAATCAGCAACGACTGTTTGCCCGCCAGTTGTTGTGCCACGCGGTTGG
GAATGTAATTCAGCTCCGCCATCGCCGCTTCCACTTTTTCCCGCGTTTTCGCAGAAACGTGGCTGGCCTG
GTTCACCACGCGGGAAACGGTCTGATAAGAGACACCGGCATACTCTGCGACATCGTATAACGTTACTGGT
TTCACATTCACCACCCTGAATTGACTCTCTTCCGGGCGCTATCATGCCATACCGCGAAAGGTTTTGCGCC
ATTCGATGGTGTCCGGGATCTCGACGCTCTCCCTTATGCGACTCCTGCATTAGGAAGCAGCCCAGTAGTA
GGTTGAGGCCGTTGAGCACCGCCGCCGCAAGGAATGGTGCATGCAAGGAGATGGCGCCCAACAGTCCCCC
GGCCACGGGGCCTGCCACCATACCCACGCCGAAACAAGCGCTCATGAGCCCGAAGTGGCGAGCCCGATCT
TCCCCATCGGTGATGTCGGCGATATAGGCGCCAGCAACCGCACCTGTGGCGCCGGTGATGCCGGCCACGA
TGCGTCCGGCGTAGAGGATCGAGATCGATCTCGATCCCGCGAAATTAATACGACTCACTATAGGGGAATT
GTGAGCGGATAACAATTCCCCTCTAGAAATAATTTTGTTTAACTTTAAGAAGGAGATATACCATGCACCA
TCACCATCACCATGGGATCGAGGAAAACCTGTACTTCCAATCCGGTTCTGGAATGGTTTCCAAAGGAGAG
GAGGATAATATGGCTATAATTAAAGAGTTTATGCGGTTCAAGGTGCATATGGAGGGATCTGTGAACGGTC
ACGAGTTCGAAATCGAGGGCGAAGGCGAGGGGCGACCCTATGAAGGGACACAGACGGCCAAACTGAAGGT
GACCAAGGGTGGCCCCCTGCCTTTCGCCTGGGACATCCTGTCACCCCAGTTTATGTACGGCTCTAAGGCT
TACGTTAAGCACCCTGCCGATATTCCGGACTACTTGAAACTGAGCTTCCCTGAAGGGTTCAAGTGGGAAC
GGGTAATGAATTTTGAGGATGGCGGTGTAGTCACAGTTACCCAGGACAGCTCTCTTCAGGACGGAGAATT
TATCTATAAGGTTAAACTTCGGGGCACTAACTTCCCATCAGACGGCCCCGTGATGCAGAAGAAAACTATG
GGCTGGGAAGCCAGCTCAGAACGCATGTATCCCGAGGACGGAGCACTGAAGGGAGAAATCAAGCAGCGAC
TCAAGCTGAAGGATGGGGGACATTATGATGCTGAGGTCAAAACCACCTATAAGGCCAAGAAACCCGTTCA
GCTTCCTGGGGCATACAACGTGAATATCAAACTGGATATTACATCCCATAACGAAGACTATACCATCGTG
GAACAGTACGAGCGGGCCGAGGGCAGACATAGCACAGGGGGCATGGATGAATTGTACAAGTACACGGATA
TGGAAGACTCGATGGATATGGACATGAGTCCTCTTAGGCCTCAGAACTACCTTTTCGGCTGTGAACTAAA
GGCTGACAAAGACTATCACTTTAAAGTGGATAATGATGAAAATGAGCACCAGTTGTCATTAAGAACGGTC
AGTTTAGGAGCAGGGGCAAAAGATGAGTTACACATCGTAGAGGCAGAAGCAATGAACTATGAAGGCAGTC
CAATTAAAGTAACACTGGCAACTTTGAAAATGTCTGTACAACCAACAGTTTCCCTAGGGGGCTTTGAAAT
TACACCACCTGTGGTCTTACGGTTGAAGTGTGGTTCAGGGCCTGTGCACATTAGTGGACAGCATCTAGTA
GCTGTAGAGGAAGATGCAGAGTCTGAAGATGAAGATGAGGAGGACGTAAAACTCTTAGGCATGTCTGGAA
AGCGATCTGCTCCTGGAGGTGGTAACAAGGTTCCACAGAAAAAAGTAAAACTTGATGAAGATGATGAGGA
CGATGATGAGGACGATGAGGATGATGAGGATGATGATGATGATGATTTTGATGAAGAGGAAACTGAAGAA
AAGGTCCCAGTGAAGAAATCTGTACGAGATACCCCAGCCAAAAATGCACAAAAATCAAACCAAAATGGAA
AAGACTTAAAACCATCAACACCGAGATCAAAGGGTCAAGAGTCCTTCAAAAAACAGGAAAAGACTCCTAA
AACACCAAAAGGACCTAGTTCTGTAGAAGACATTAAGGCAAAAATGCAAGCAAGTATAGAAAAAGGCGGT
TCTCTTCCCAAAGTGGAAGCCAAGTTCATTAATTATGTGAAGAATTGTTTCCGGATGACTGACCAGGAGG
CTATTCAAGATCTCTGGCAGTGGAGGAAATCTCTTGTTGCGGCCGCACTCGAGTCTGGTAAAGAAACCGC
TGCTGCGAAATTTGAACGCCAGCACATGGACTCGTCTACTAGCGCAGCTTAATTAACCTAGGCTGCTGCC
ACCGCTGAGCAATAACTAGCATAACCCCTTGGGGCCTCTAAACGGGTCTTGAGGGGTTTTTTGCTGAAAG
GAGGAACTATATCCGGAT
Features (pLannotate 1.2.2; 22 found; start..end, strand, type, name):
     12..467     +  rep_origin     f1 ori (sequence partly withheld): f1 bacteriophage origin of replication; arrow indicates direction of (+) strand synthesis
    582..1442    -  CDS            AmpR: β-lactamase; bla; confers resistance to ampicillin, carbenicillin, and related antibiotics
   1443..1535    -  promoter       AmpR promoter: bla
   1616..2204    +  rep_origin     ori: high-copy-number ColE1/pMB1/pBR322/pUC origin of replication
   2390..2529    -  misc_feature   bom: basis of mobility region from pBR322
   2631..2822    -  CDS            rop: Rop protein, which maintains plasmids at low copy number; rop
   2839..3219    +  CDS            YPB1_ECOLX: Protein predicted: Swiss-Prot protein existence level 4. From Escherichia coli.
   3281..3345    -  CDS            TcR (fragment): tetracycline efflux protein; tet; confers resistance to tetracycline
   3360..3381    -  protein_bind   CAP binding site: CAP binding activates transcription in the presence of cAMP. E. coli catabolite activator protein
   3394..4476    -  CDS            lacI: lac repressor; lacI; The lac repressor binds to the lac operator to inhibit transcription in E. coli. This inhibition can be relieved by adding lactose or isopropyl-β-D-thiogalactopyranoside (IPTG).
   4477..4554    -  promoter       lacI promoter: lacI
   4562..4841    -  CDS            TcR (fragment): tetracycline efflux protein; tet; confers resistance to tetracycline
   4867..4885    +  promoter       T7 promoter: promoter for bacteriophage T7 RNA polymerase
   4886..4910    +  protein_bind   lac operator: The lac repressor binds to the lac operator to inhibit transcription in E. coli. This inhibition can be relieved by adding lactose or isopropyl-β-D-thiogalactopyranoside (IPTG). lac repressor encoded by lacI
   4925..4947    +  RBS            RBS: efficient ribosome binding site from bacteriophage T7 gene 10 (Olins and Rangwala, 1989)
   4957..4974    +  CDS            6xHis: 6xHis affinity tag
   4984..5000    +  CDS            TEV site (fragment): tobacco etch virus (TEV) protease recognition and cleavage site
   5014..5721    +  CDS            mCherry: mCherry is a basic (constitutively fluorescent) red fluorescent protein published in 2004, derived from Discosoma sp.. It is reported to be a very rapidly-maturing monomer with low acid sensitivity.
   5731..6606    +  CDS            Npm1: NPM_MOUSE - Experimental evidence at protein level: Swiss-Prot protein existence level 1. Involved in diverse cellular processes such as ribosome biogenesis, centrosome duplication, protein chaperoning, histone assembly, cell proliferation, and regulation of tumor suppressors p53/TP53 and ARF. Binds ribosome presumably to drive ribosome nuclear export. Associated with nucleolar ribonucleoprotein structures and bind single-stranded nucleic acids. Acts as a chaperonin for the core histones H3, H2B and H4. Stimulates APEX1 endonuclease activity on apurinic/apyrimidinic (AP) double-stranded DNA bu
   6631..6672    +  CDS            S-Tag (fragment): affinity and epitope tag derived from pancreatic ribonuclease A
   6702..6719    +  CDS            SET1 (fragment): solubility-enhancement tag derived from T7 phage gene 10B
   6727..6774    +  terminator     T7 terminator: transcription terminator for bacteriophage T7 RNA polymerase
