[The description below was written by a language model from this plasmid's Addgene catalogue record and pLannotate feature annotations shown in this document.]
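Description:
pET-45b-mCherry-NPM1 is a 6.8 kb bacterial expression plasmid built on the pET-45(b+) backbone for producing a His-tagged, red-fluorescent fusion of mouse nucleophosmin (Npm1, also known as B23 or NO38) in E. coli. It replicates from a pBR322-type ColE1 origin. The rop gene and bom region are retained alongside it, which fits the catalogue's low-copy designation. Selection is by ampicillin through the β-lactamase gene, and an f1 origin is also present. Short tetracycline-resistance fragments and a predicted E. coli open reading frame in the annotation are remnants of the pBR322 ancestry and not functional markers.

The expression cassette uses a T7 promoter followed directly by a lac operator, with a plasmid-borne lacI gene supplying the repressor. Transcription therefore depends on T7 RNA polymerase from the host and can be induced with IPTG. A T7 gene 10 ribosome binding site drives translation of an N-terminal 6xHis tag, then a sequence annotated as a partial TEV protease site, then mCherry, and finally the Npm1 coding sequence, which was inserted by Gibson assembly. A partial S-Tag and a small solubility-tag fragment are annotated downstream of Npm1, before the T7 terminator. The record does not show whether these vector-derived sequences are translated as part of the fusion.

The construct is intended for recombinant production and affinity purification of fluorescent NPM1. The associated study concerns aberrant phase separation and nucleolar dysfunction in genetic disease, so labelled NPM1, a nucleolar protein, would plausibly serve as a visualisable component in in vitro condensate experiments. The record itself states only bacterial expression as the purpose.
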