Addgene plasmid #194546: pET-45b-mCherry-NPM1
Purpose: Bacterial Expression of 6xHis mCherry-NPM1 Fusion Protein
Depositing lab: Denes Hnisz. Depositing organization: Max Planck Institute for Molecular Genetics. Publication: Aberrant phase separation and nucleolar dysfunction in rare genetic diseases. Mensah MA, Niskanen H, Magalhaes AP, Basu S, Kircher M, Sczakiel HL, Reiter AMV, Elsner J, Meinecke P, Biskup S, Chung BHY, Dombrowsky G, Eckmann-Scholz C, Hitz MP, Hoischen A, Holterhus PM, Hulsemann W, Kahrizi K, Kalscheuer VM, Kan A, Krumbiegel M, Kurth I, Leubner J, Longardt AC, Moritz JD, Najmabadi H, Skipalova K, Snijders Blok L, Tzschach A, Wiedersberg E, Zenker M, Garcia-Cabau C, Buschow R, Salvatella X, Kraushar ML, Mundlos S, Caliebe A, Spielmann M, Horn D, Hnisz D. Nature. 2023 Feb;614(7948):564-571. doi: 10.1038/s41586-022-05682-1. Epub 2023 Feb 8. PubMed 36755093.
Backbone
  Vector backbone: pET-45(b+)
  Vector type: Bacterial Expression
Growth in bacteria
  Bacterial resistance: Ampicillin, 100 μg/mL
  Growth temperature: 37°C
  Growth strain: DH5alpha
  Copy number: Low Copy
Gene/Insert
  Gene/Insert name: NPM1
  Species: M. musculus (mouse)
  Entrez Gene: Npm1 (a.k.a. B23, NO38, Npm)
  Tag / fusion protein: mCherry (N terminal on insert)
  Cloning method: Gibson Cloning
Terms and licenses: Academic/Nonprofit Terms; Industry Terms: Not Available to Industry
How to cite: pET-45b-mCherry-NPM1 was a gift from Denes Hnisz (Addgene plasmid # 194546 ; http://n2t.net/addgene:194546 ; RRID:Addgene_194546)
